>Addgene plasmid #229856 | pSG5LHARB1sgresistant | addgene full sequence | sequence record 458442 | Addgene NGS Result
GCAAGCTAAAGTTTAACGAAAAAGTTACAGAAAATGAAAAGAAAATAAGAGGAGACAATGGTTGTCAACA
GAGTAGAAAGTGAAAGAAACAAAATTATCATGAGGGTCCATGGTGATACAAGGGACATCTTCCCATTCTA
AACAACACCCTGAAAACTTTGCCCCCTCCATATAACATGAATTTTACAATAGCGAAAAAGAAAGAACAAT
CAAGGGTCCCCAAACTCACCCTGAAGTTCTCAGGATCGATCCGGAGCTTTTTGCAAAAGCCTAGGCCTCC
AAAAAAGCCTCTTCACTACTTCTGGAATAGCTCAGAGGCCGAGGCGGCCTCGGCCTCTGCATAAATAAAA
AAAATTAGTCAGCCATGGGGCGGAGAATGGGCGGAACTGGGCGGAGTTAGGGGCGGGATGGGCGGAGTTA
GGGGCGGGACTATGGTTGCTGACTAATTGAGATGCATGCTTTGCATACTTCTGCCTGCTGGGGAGCCTGG
GGACTTTCCTTGCTGACTAATTGAGATGCATGCTTTGCATACTTCTGCCTGCTGGGGAGCCTGGGGACTT
TCCACACCCTAACTGACACACATTCCACAGCTGGTTCTTTCCGCCTCAGAAGTCGACAATTCACTGGCCG
TCGTTTTACAACGTCGTGACTGGGAAAACCCTGGCGTTACCCAACTTAATCGCCTTGCAGCACATCCCCC
TTTCGCCAGCTGGCGTAATAGCGAAGAGGCCCGCACCGATCGCCCTTCCCAACAGTTGCGCAGCCTGAAT
GGCGAATGG
[124 nt withheld, positions 780-903]
C
[91 nt withheld, positions 905-995]
A
[49 nt withheld, positions 997-1045]
CCTTTGACGTTGGAGTCCACGTTCTTT
[37 nt withheld, positions 1073-1109]
ACCCTATCTCGGTCTATTCTTTTGATTTATAAGGGATTTTGCCGATTTCGGCCTATTGGTTAAAAAATGA
GCTGATTTAACAAAAATTTAACGCGAATTTTAACAAAATATTAACGCTTACAATTTCCTGATGCGGTATT
TTCTCCTTACGCATCTGTGCGGTATTTCACACCGCATATGGTGCACTCTCAGTACAATCTGCTCTGATGC
CGCATAGTTAAGCCAGCCCCGACACCCGCCAACACCCGCTGACGCGCCCTGACGGGCTTGTCTGCTCCCG
GCATCCGCTTACAGACAAGCTGTGACCGTCTCCGGGAGCTGCATGTGTCAGAGGTTTTCACCGTCATCAC
CGAAACGCGCGAGACGAAAGGGCCTCGTGATACGCCTATTTTTATAGGTTAATGTCATGATAATAATGGT
TTCTTAGACGTCAGGTGGCACTTTTCGGGGAAATGTGCGCGGAACCCCTATTTGTTTATTTTTCTAAATA
CATTCAAATATGTATCCGCTCATGAGACAATAACCCTGATAAATGCTTCAATAATATTGAAAAAGGAAGA
GTATGAGTATTCAACATTTCCGTGTCGCCCTTATTCCCTTTTTTGCGGCATTTTGCCTTCCTGTTTTTGC
TCACCCAGAAACGCTGGTGAAAGTAAAAGATGCTGAAGATCAGTTGGGTGCACGAGTGGGTTACATCGAA
CTGGATCTCAACAGCGGTAAGATCCTTGAGAGTTTTCGCCCCGAAGAACGTTTTCCAATGATGAGCACTT
TTAAAGTTCTGCTATGTGGCGCGGTATTATCCCGTATTGACGCCGGGCAAGAGCAACTCGGTCGCCGCAT
ACACTATTCTCAGAATGACTTGGTTGAGTACTCACCAGTCACAGAAAAGCATCTTACGGATGGCATGACA
GTAAGAGAATTATGCAGTGCTGCCATAACCATGAGTGATAACACTGCGGCCAACTTACTTCTGACAACGA
TCGGAGGACCGAAGGAGCTAACCGCTTTTTTGCACAACATGGGGGATCATGTAACTCGCCTTGATCGTTG
GGAACCGGAGCTGAATGAAGCCATACCAAACGACGAGCGTGACACCACGATGCCTGTAGCAATGGCAACA
ACGTTGCGCAAACTATTAACTGGCGAACTACTTACTCTAGCTTCCCGGCAACAATTAATAGACTGGATGG
AGGCGGATAAAGTTGCAGGACCACTTCTGCGCTCGGCCCTTCCGGCTGGCTGGTTTATTGCTGATAAATC
TGGAGCCGGTGAGCGTGGGTCTCGCGGTATCATTGCAGCACTGGGGCCAGATGGTAAGCCCTCCCGTATC
GTAGTTATCTACACGACGGGGAGTCAGGCAACTATGGATGAACGAAATAGACAGATCGCTGAGATAGGTG
CCTCACTGATTAAGCATTGGTAACTGTCAGACCAAGTTTACTCATATATACTTTAGATTGATTTAAAACT
TCATTTTTAATTTAAAAGGATCTAGGTGAAGATCCTTTTTGATAATCTCATGACCAAAATCCCTTAACGT
GAGTTTTCGTTCCACTGAGCGTCAGACCCCGTAGAAAAGATCAAAGGATCTTCTTGAGATCCTTTTTTTC
TGCGCGTAATCTGCTGCTTGCAAACAAAAAAACCACCGCTACCAGCGGTGGTTTGTTTGCCGGATCAAGA
GCTACCAACTCTTTTTCCGAAGGTAACTGGCTTCAGCAGAGCGCAGATACCAAATACTGTTCTTCTAGTG
TAGCCGTAGTTAGGCCACCACTTCAAGAACTCTGTAGCACCGCCTACATACCTCGCTCTGCTAATCCTGT
TACCAGTGGCTGCTGCCAGTGGCGATAAGTCGTGTCTTACCGGGTTGGACTCAAGACGATAGTTACCGGA
TAAGGCGCAGCGGTCGGGCTGAACGGGGGGTTCGTGCACACAGCCCAGCTTGGAGCGAACGACCTACACC
GAACTGAGATACCTACAGCGTGAGCTATGAGAAAGCGCCACGCTTCCCGAAGGGAGAAAGGCGGACAGGT
ATCCGGTAAGCGGCAGGGTCGGAACAGGAGAGCGCACGAGGGAGCTTCCAGGGGGAAACGCCTGGTATCT
TTATAGTCCTGTCGGGTTTCGCCACCTCTGACTTGAGCGTCGATTTTTGTGATGCTCGTCAGGGGGGCGG
AGCCTATGGAAAAACGCCAGCAACGCGGCCTTTTTACGGTTCCTGGCCTTTTGCTGGCCTTTTGCTCACA
TGTTCTTTCCTGCGTTATCCCCTGATTCTGTGGATAACCGTATTACCGCCTTTGAGTGAGCTGATACCGC
TCGCCGCAGCCGAACGACCGAGCGCAGCGAGTCAGTGAGCGAGGAAGCGGAAGAGTCTAGAGTCGACCAG
ACATGATAAGATACATTGATGAGTTTGGACAAACCACAACTAGAATGCAGTGAAAAAAATGCTTTATTTG
TGAAATTTGTGATGCTATTGCTTTATTTGTAACCATTATAAGCTGCAATAAACAAGTTCTGCTTTAATAA
GATCTGGATCTAGACTCGAGGCGATATCGGGGAATTCTCATTTCTCTTCCTTGTTTGAGGTATCCATGCT
ATCATTCATTTTCTGCTTTTGCATTCGTGTTCGAGTAGAAGTCATTTCTGCCAGTTTCTGCTGAAATTTG
GACTCTCCTGGGAGATGTTTACTTCCATCTGCTTCATCTGATCCTTCAATATCAAAGCGTAGTTTTTTCA
GTGGTTTAGGAGGGTTGCTTCCTTCAGCACTTCTTTTGAGCACACGGTCGCTGTTACATACCATCTGATT
TATTTTCTGGAACTTCTCAGAAGTCCCGAATGATTCACCAATTGATACTAAGATTCTTGATCTTGGAGTC
ATTTTTGTTGGTGTTGGCAGACCTTCTGAAATTTTATATGGACTCTTCAGGGGTGAAATATAGATGTTCC
CTCCAGGAATCCGTAAGGGTGAACTAGGAAACTTGTAAGGGCTTCGAGGAATGTGAGGTATTGGTGACAA
GGTAGGGGGCCTGGTGGAAGCATACTGCAAAATATTTGTTTTCAGTCTCTGCATGAAGACCGAGTTATAG
AATACTATAATAGAATCATACTCCTCTTCTTTGATCAAAACACGTTTGAATGTCTCCTGAACAGCATGAG
GAAGATCCTTGTATGCTGTTACAATGATTTTGAATTTAAGGTCTATATTCTTCACTTTGCATATGCCATA
CATGGAACACATCATAATTTGGTCCAAATGCCTGTCTCTCATGAGTTCATACTCATTCTGCAGGGTGTGC
TGGAAAAGGGTCCAGATGATATGTTCTAATTCTGGGTGCTCAGACAGAAGGCGTTCACAAAGTGTATTTA
GCCGGAGATAGGCTAGCCGATACACTTTTTTATAAAACAGTGAAAGAGAGGTAGATTTCAATGGCTTCTG
GGTCTGGAAGGCTGAGGTTGCTTGTGTCTCTGCATTTGCAGTAGAATTTACACGCGTAGTTGAACCTTTT
TTCTTTGGAGATCTTACAGGAGAAAGATACATATCTGCTGCAGTGTGATTATTCTGGAGAGGAAGATTAA
GAGGACAAGCAGATTCAAGGTGATCAGTTGGTCCTTCTCGGTCCTTTGATTGTTTAATAAGATCAAATAA
AGGTGAATCTGAGAGCCATGCAAGGGATTCCATGATTCGATGTTCACATCGTTCTAAATGTTTTATCATT
TCTCTTGTCAAGTTGCCTTCTGCTTTGATAAAACTTTCGATCACTTTGTAAAAATCAAAGGCTTTTAAAT
TAAGCACATTCAGAATCCATGGGAAAGACAAATCTGTTCCAGAATCAAGATTCTGAGATGTACTTCTGCT
ATATGTGGCCATTACAACCTCAAGAGCGCACGCCAATAAAGACATATGAAAAATGTTGTCATTCAGAAGT
TTGCTAAAATTTTGAATGGATAATCGTTCTTCTTCTGATTTAAGCATGGATTCCATTACTCGGTAATACA
AGCGAACTCCAAGTTTGTATCGCTGTGATCCAATTTCGACACAACCCTGTCCCACAGCTTTAGCAAATTT
CTCTTTAAAGATGTATCCTATATCCTTCACTCTTTTCAGTATACTTTCTTTTGGATTCACTGTGCAGTTG
TTAAAATAGGAAATCAGATTTTCTGAAGGTTGATCACTTGCTGAATTTAAAATCATCATTAATTGTTGGA
TAGTGTTCATAACAGTCCTAACTGGAGTGTGTGGAGGAATTACATTCACCTCTTCATCAAGGTTACTTTT
TCGTGGTGTTCTCTGTGTTTCAAAACTGTCTATAGAATCAGTCTGAAGAGTTTTATCATGATCCAAAAAT
AATCTTGCATCTAGATCTTTATTTTTAAGATAAATTTCTTCGTATCGTTTAGAAAGATTTTCAACCTCTG
GAAGTCCATTAGATGTTACAAGTCCAAGAGAATTCATAAAAGGTATAAAATTTTTGAAATAAACATTTTT
CACCTCATCTATATTACATTCATGTTCTTTACAGAGAACTTCAATAATTCTTGTATCATTTTCTAGTTGT
TTTGCTATCCGTGCACTCCTGTTCTGACCTCGCCTGGGTGTTCGAGGTGAACCATTAATGGGTATAACAG
CTGTTTTATATGGTTCTTTGAGCAACATGGGAGGTGAGAGTTTAATAAAATAGTCAAGGACACATAGCAT
TAACTGAAATGAAATCACCAGATCATCTTCCATTTGTAATACTTCCCCTTTAGCTAATAAAAATGTGATC
CAAGAAACTTTTAGCACCAATGCAGAATTTATTTCAGTAGATATCGAACTGCTGGGTTGTGTCAAATATA
TAAGTTCACATGTCCTTTCCAATTTGCTGAAGAGTGCAAACAATACATCATACTTCTTCAACAGTCTTGA
CATAGCATTATCAACTTTGGTACTGGTATCAATTTCTTTTAGTAAGTTAAAGAATTTATGGACACTGATT
TCTATGTTTTTCTGTAGCTCAGTAAAAGTGAACGACATCTCATCTAGGTCAACTGCTGCAATAAAGATAC
AGATTCCCCACAGTTCCTTTTTCTTTTGAATATAACCTCCCAATACTCCATCCACAGATGAAACTTTCTC
CCAAGTTAACCAAGCTCTCTCTCTGACATGATCTGGTATCTTTAATTTCTGACATAATGCAGTAAAATCA
GGTTCTTCTGTTTCTTCAAACTCAAGCCTGACGAGAGGCAGGTCCTCCGGGCCGCTGTCCTGCTCTGGGT
CCTCCTCAGGAGGGGGCGGCGGCGGCGGTGCCGGGGGTTCCGCGGCGGCAGCGGCGGCGGTGGCCGCGGT
CTTTCGGGGGGTTTTGGGCGGCATGGTGGCGGATCCGAGGGAGGCGTAGTCGGGCACGTCGTAGGGGTAG
GCCATGGTAAGCTTCCCGGGTCGACAATTCGCCCTATAGTGAGTCGTATTACAATTCTTTGCCAAAATGA
TGAGACAGCACAATAACCAGCACGTTGCCCAGGAGCTGTAGGAAAAAGAAGAAGGCATGAACATGGTTAG
CAGAGGGGCCCGGTTTGGACTCAGAGTATTTTATCCTCATCTCAAACAGTGTATATCATTGTAACCATAA
AGAGAAAGGCAGGATGATGACCAGGATGTAGTTGTTTCTACCAATAAGAATATTTCCACGCCAGCCAGAA
TTTATATGCAGAAATATTCTACCTTATCATTTAATTATAACAATTGTTCTCTAAAACTGTGCTGAAGTAC
AATATAATATACCCTGATTGCCTTGAAAAAAAAGTGATTAGAGAAAGTACTTACAATCTGACAAATAAAC
AAAAGTGAATTTAAAAATTCGTTACAAAT
Features (pLannotate 1.2.2; 12 found; start..end, strand, type, name):
    260..609     -  promoter       SV40 promoter: SV40 enhancer and early promoter
    619..776     +  CDS            lacZα (fragment): LacZα fragment of β-galactosidase; lacZ fragment
    780..1208    +  rep_origin     f1 ori (sequence partly withheld): f1 bacteriophage origin of replication; arrow indicates direction of (+) strand synthesis
   1236..1335    -  misc_feature   bom (fragment): basis of mobility region from pBR322
   1437..1472    -  CDS            rop (fragment): Rop protein, which maintains plasmids at low copy number; rop
   1567..1671    +  promoter       AmpR promoter: bla
   1672..2532    +  CDS            AmpR: β-lactamase; bla; confers resistance to ampicillin, carbenicillin, and related antibiotics
   2703..3291    +  rep_origin     ori: high-copy-number ColE1/pMB1/pBR322/pUC origin of replication
   3496..3617    -  polyA_signal   SV40 poly(A) signal: SV40 polyadenylation signal
   3670..6453    -  CDS            RB1: RB_HUMAN - Experimental evidence at protein level: Swiss-Prot protein existence level 1. (Microbial infection) In case of viral infections, interactions with SV40 large T antigen, HPV E7 protein or adenovirus E1A protein induce the disassembly of RB1-E2F1 complex thereby disrupting RB1's activity. From Homo sapiens (Human).
   6532..6550    -  promoter       T7 promoter: promoter for bacteriophage T7 RNA polymerase
   6605..229     -  intron         β-globin intron (across the origin): intron from rabbit β-globin gene
