[The description below was written by a language model from this plasmid's Addgene catalogue record and pLannotate feature annotations shown in this document.]
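Description:
pSG5LHARB1sgresistant is a mammalian expression plasmid of about 6.9 kb, built on the pSG5L backbone, that encodes human RB1 (the retinoblastoma tumour suppressor protein, pRb) with an N-terminal HA epitope tag supplied by the backbone. The RB1 coding sequence lies between BamHI and EcoRI sites, both retained, and derives from an earlier HA-RB1 clone made in another laboratory. It differs from that parent by three silent nucleotide substitutions near the start of the open reading frame (positions 24, 27 and 30). These leave the protein sequence unchanged. As the name suggests, they are presumably meant to make the transcript or gene resistant to a targeting guide RNA, although the record does not name the guide.

The annotated sequence shows a single expression unit on the minus strand. The SV40 enhancer and early promoter is followed by a rabbit β-globin intron, which generally improves expression through splicing. Next come a T7 promoter, which allows in vitro transcription and serves as a sequencing primer site, the RB1 open reading frame and an SV40 polyadenylation signal. The short HA tag was not picked up by the automated annotation. For propagation in E. coli, the plasmid carries a high-copy ColE1/pUC-type origin and an ampicillin resistance gene (β-lactamase) with its own promoter. It also has an f1 origin for single-stranded DNA production, plus lacZα, bom and rop fragments that are backbone remnants. No mammalian selection marker is annotated, so the construct suits transient transfection.

The catalogue states the purpose only as "RB1". The associated publication concerns targeting TUBG1 in RB1-negative tumours, which is consistent with using the plasmid to re-express tagged RB1 in RB1-depleted or RB1-deficient cells. The second insert entry in the catalogue appears to duplicate the first, since only one RB1 coding sequence is annotated.
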