Addgene plasmid #229856: pSG5LHARB1sgresistant
Purpose: RB1
Depositing lab: Maria Alvarado-Kristensson. Depositing organization: Lund University. Publication: Targeting TUBG1 in RB1-negative tumors. Lindstrom L, Zhou J, Villoutreix BO, Malycheva D, Otrocka M, Gustavsson AL, Lundback T, Bliman D, Shameem MA, Straw M, Riesbeck K, Olsson R, Alvarado-Kristensson M. FASEB J. 2025 Mar 15;39(5):e70431. doi: 10.1096/fj.202403180RR. PubMed 40019206.
Backbone
  Vector backbone: pSG5L
  Backbone manufacturer: 4000
  Backbone size w/o insert (bp): 2800
  Modifications to backbone: The RB1 was originally cloned by Dr. William Sellers (Plasmid #10720).
  Vector type: Mammalian Expression
Growth in bacteria
  Bacterial resistance: Ampicillin, 100 μg/mL
  Growth temperature: 37°C
  Growth strain: DH5alpha
  Copy number: High Copy
Gene/Insert 1
  Gene/Insert name: RB1
  Species: H. sapiens (human)
  Mutation: changed a bp24 to g; g bp27 to c, and c bp30 to g. These are silenced mutations.
  Entrez Gene: RB1 (a.k.a. OSRC, PPP1R130, RB, p105-Rb, p110-RB1, pRb, pp110)
  Tag / fusion protein: HA (N terminal on backbone)
  Cloning method: Restriction Enzyme; 5′ cloning site BamHI (not destroyed); 3′ cloning site EcoRI (not destroyed)
  Sequencing primers: 5′ T7
Gene/Insert 2
  Gene/Insert name: Rb1 (alt name: OSRC, PPP1R130, RB, p105-Rb, p110-RB1, pRb, pp110)
  Species: H. sapiens (human)
  Entrez Gene: RB1 (a.k.a. OSRC, PPP1R130, RB, p105-Rb, p110-RB1, pRb, pp110)
Resource information
  A portion of this plasmid was derived from a plasmid made by: William Sellers originally cloned this gene (Plasmid #10720).
Terms and licenses: Academic/Nonprofit Terms; Industry Terms: Not Available to Industry
How to cite: pSG5LHARB1sgresistant was a gift from Maria Alvarado-Kristensson (Addgene plasmid # 229856 ; http://n2t.net/addgene:229856 ; RRID:Addgene_229856)
