>Addgene plasmid #229856 | pSG5LHARB1sgresistant | depositor partial sequence | sequence record 451873 | insert
ATGCCGCCCAAAACCCCCCGAAAGACCGCGGCCACCGCCGCCGCTGCCGCCGCGGAACCCCCGGCACCGC
CGCCGCCGCCCCCTCCTGAGGAGGACCCAGAGCAGGACAGCGGCCCGGAGGACCTGCCTCTCGTCAGGCT
TGAGTTTGAAGAAACAGAAGAACCTGATTTTACTGCATTATGTCAGAAATTAAAGATACCAGATCATGTC
AGAGAGAGAGCTTGGTTAACTTGGGAGAAAGTTTCATCTGTGGATGGAGTATTGGGAGGTTATATTCAAA
AGAAAAAGGAACTGTGGGGAATCTGTATCTTTATTGCAGCAGTTGACCTAGATGAGATGTCGTTCACTTT
TACTGAGCTACAGAAAAACATAGAAATCAGTGTCCATAAATTCTTTAACTTACTAAAAGAAATTGATACC
AGTACCAAAGTTGATAATGCTATGTCAAGACTGTTGAAGAAGTATGATGTATTGTTTGCACTCTTCAGCA
AATTGGAAAGGACATGTGAACTTATATATTTGACACAACCCAGCAGTTCGATATCTACTGAAATAAATTC
TGCATTGGTGCTAAAAGTTTCTTGGATCACATTTTTATTAGCTAAAGGGGAAGTATTACAAATGGAAGAT
GATCTGGTGATTTCATTTCAGTTAATGCTATGTGTCCTTGACTATTTTATTAAACTCTCACCTCCCATGT
TGCTCAAAGAACCATATAAAACAGCTGTTATACCCATTAATGGTTCACCTCGAACACCCAGGCGAGGTCA
GAACAGGAGTGCACGGATAGCAAAACAACTAGAAAATGATACAAGAATTATTGAAGTTCTCTGTAAAGAA
CATGAATGTAATATAGATGAGGTGAAAAATGTTTATTTCAAAAATTTTATACCTTTTATGAATTCTCTTG
GACTTGTAACATCTAATGGACTTCCAGAGGTTGAAAATCTTTCTAAACGATACGAAGAAATTTATCTTAA
AAATAAAGATCTAGATGCAAGATTATTTTTGGATCATGATAAAACTCTTCAGACTGATTCTATAGACAGT
TTTGAAACACAGAGAACACCACGAAAAAGTAACCTTGATGAAGAGGTGAATGTAATTCCTCCACACACTC
CAGTTAGGACTGTTATGAACACTATCCAACAATTAATGATGATTTTAAATTCAGCAAGTGATCAACCTTC
AGAAAATCTGATTTCCTATTTTAACAACTGCACAGTGAATCCAAAAGAAAGTATACTGAAAAGAGTGAAG
GATATAGGATACATCTTTAAAGAGAAATTTGCTAAAGCTGTGGGACAGGGTTGTGTCGAAATTGGATCAC
AGCGATACAAACTTGGAGTTCGCTTGTATTACCGAGTAATGGAATCCATGCTTAAATCAGAAGAAGAACG
ATTATCCATTCAAAATTTTAGCAAACTTCTGAATGACAACATTTTTCATATGTCTTTATTGGCGTGCGCT
CTTGAGGTTGTAATGGCCACATATAGCAGAAGTACATCTCAGAATCTTGATTCTGGAACAGATTTGTCTT
TCCCATGGATTCTGAATGTGCTTAATTTAAAAGCCTTTGATTTTTACAAAGTGATCGAAAGTTTTATCAA
AGCAGAAGGCAACTTGACAAGAGAAATGATAAAACATTTAGAACGATGTGAACATCGAATCATGGAATCC
CTTGCATGGCTCTCAGATTCACCTTTATTTGATCTTATTAAACAATCAAAGGACCGAGAAGGACCAACTG
ATCACCTTGAATCTGCTTGTCCTCTTAATCTTCCTCTCCAGAATAATCACACTGCAGCAGATATGTATCT
TTCTCCTGTAAGATCTCCAAAGAAAAAAGGTTCAACTACGCGTGTAAATTCTACTGCAAATGCAGAGACA
CAAGCAACCTCAGCCTTCCAGACCCAGAAGCCATTGAAATCTACCTCTCTTTCACTGTTTTATAAAAAAG
TGTATCGGCTAGCCTATCTCCGGCTAAATACACTTTGTGAACGCCTTCTGTCTGAGCACCCAGAATTAGA
ACATATCATCTGGACCCTTTTCCAGCACACCCTGCAGAATGAGTATGAACTCATGAGAGACAGGCATTTG
GACCAAATTATGATGTGTTCCATGTATGGCATATGCAAAGTGAAGAATATAGACCTTAAATTCAAAATCA
TTGTAACAGCATACAAGGATCTTCCTCATGCTGTTCAGGAGACATTCAAACGTGTTTTGATCAAAGAAGA
GGAGTATGATTCTATTATAGTATTCTATAACTCGGTCTTCATGCAGAGACTGAAAACAAATATTTTGCAG
TATGCTTCCACCAGGCCCCCTACCTTGTCACCAATACCTCACATTCCTCGAAGCCCTTACAAGTTTCCTA
GTTCACCCTTACGGATTCCTGGAGGGAACATCTATATTTCACCCCTGAAGAGTCCATATAAAATTTCAGA
AGGTCTGCCAACACCAACAAAAATGACTCCAAGATCAAGAATCTTAGTATCAATTGGTGAATCATTCGGG
ACTTCTGAGAAGTTCCAGAAAATAAATCAGATGGTATGTAACAGCGACCGTGTGCTCAAAAGAAGTGCTG
AAGGAAGCAACCCTCCTAAACCACTGAAAAAACTACGCTTTGATATTGAAGGATCAGATGAAGCAGATGG
AAGTAAACATCTCCCAGGAGAGTCCAAATTTCAGCAGAAACTGGCAGAAATGACTTCTACTCGAACACGA
ATGCAAAAGCAGAAAATGAATGATAGCATGGATACCTCAAACAAGGAAGAGAAATGA
